Addgene plasmid #23572: pDONR223-PNCK
Depositing lab: William Hahn & David Root. Depositing organization: Dana-Farber Cancer Institute. Publication: COT drives resistance to RAF inhibition through MAP kinase pathway reactivation. Johannessen CM, Boehm JS, Kim SY, Thomas SR, Wardwell L, Johnson LA, Emery CM, Stransky N, Cogdill AP, Barretina J, Caponigro G, Hieronymus H, Murray RR, Salehi-Ashtiani K, Hill DE, Vidal M, Zhao JJ, Yang X, Alkan O, Kim S, Harris JL, Wilson CJ, Myer VE, Finan PM, Root DE, Roberts TM, Golub T, Flaherty KT, Dummer R, Weber BL, Sellers WR, Schlegel R, Wargo JA, Hahn WC, Garraway LA. Nature. 2010 Dec 16;468(7326):968-72. doi: 10.1038/nature09627 PubMed 21107320.
Backbone
  Vector backbone: pDONR223
  Backbone manufacturer: Invitrogen
  Backbone size w/o insert (bp): 5005
  Vector type: Gateway Donor vector
Growth in bacteria
  Bacterial resistance: Spectinomycin, 50 μg/mL
  Growth temperature: 37°C
  Growth strain: DH5alpha
  Copy number: High Copy
Gene/Insert
  Gene/Insert name: PNCK (alt name: pregnancy upregulated non-ubiquitously expressed CaM kinase)
  Species: H. sapiens (human)
  Insert size (bp): 366
  Entrez Gene: PNCK (a.k.a. BSTK3, CaMK1b, FLJ50403, FLJ50549, FLJ56451, FLJ59811, MGC45419)
  Cloning method: Gateway Cloning
  Sequencing primers: 5′ M13pUC-fwd; 3′ M13rev
Terms and licenses: Academic/Nonprofit Terms; Industry Terms: Not Available to Industry
Depositor comments: The ORF has no Stop codon. This design enables easy recombination into a destination vector to add an epitope tag of choice and Stop codon to the ORF. Do NOT use this plasmid directly for transfections. A set of 4 custom lentiviral vectors is available ( pLX301 (http://www.addgene.org/25895/) , pLX302 (http://www.addgene.org/25896/) , pLX303 (http://www.addgene.org/25897/) , pLX304 (http://www.addgene.org/25890/) ) to be used to express these ORFs in mammalian cells. These plasmids are not included in the kit and must be ordered separately.
How to cite: pDONR223-PNCK was a gift from William Hahn & David Root (Addgene plasmid # 23572 ; http://n2t.net/addgene:23572 ; RRID:Addgene_23572)
