[The description below was written by a language model from this plasmid's Addgene catalogue record and pLannotate feature annotations shown in this document.]
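Description:
pDONR223-PNCK is a Gateway entry clone carrying a human PNCK (pregnancy upregulated non-ubiquitously expressed CaM kinase, also called CaMK1b) open reading frame in the Invitrogen pDONR223 backbone. The catalogue lists it as a Gateway donor vector, but the sequenced plasmid (about 3.2 kb) has attL-type sites on either side of the insert. This shows that the BP reaction has already replaced the donor cassette and explains why the plasmid is smaller than the 5,005 bp empty backbone. It is maintained in E. coli from a high-copy ColE1/pUC-type origin. Selection is with spectinomycin through the aadA (SmR) aminoglycoside adenylyltransferase gene, which lies downstream of a class 1 integron Pc promoter fragment and a remnant of a gentamicin resistance gene.

The insert is recorded as 366 bp, and the annotated coding region spans roughly 360 bp. The annotation tool matched it as a fragment of the mouse Pnck orthologue, although the record gives the species as human. At this length it represents only a short portion or short isoform of a CaM kinase I family protein, not a full-length kinase. The ORF has no stop codon, so LR recombination into a destination vector can add a C-terminal epitope tag and a stop codon. A T7 promoter sits beside the attL2 site, rrnB T1 and T2 terminators lie upstream of the cassette to insulate it from read-through transcription, and the small lacI and lacZα fragments are backbone remnants. The plasmid has no mammalian promoter and is not meant for direct transfection. It serves as a shuttle clone from a kinase ORF collection, to be transferred into expression vectors such as the companion pLX lentiviral destination plasmids for expression in mammalian cells.
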