Features (pLannotate 1.2.2; 12 found; start..end, strand, type, name):
      2..97      +  protein_bind   attL3: mutant version of attL; recombination site for the Gateway® LR reaction LR Clonase™
    100..462     +  CDS            Pnck (fragment): KCC1B_MOUSE - Experimental evidence at protein level: Swiss-Prot protein existence level 1. Calcium/calmodulin-dependent protein kinase belonging to a proposed calcium-triggered signaling cascade. In vitro phosphorylates CREB1 and SYN1/synapsin I. Phosphorylates and activates CAMK1 (By similarity). From Mus musculus (Mouse).
    465..563     -  protein_bind   attL2: mutant version of attL; recombination site for the Gateway® LR reaction LR Clonase™
    581..599     -  promoter       T7 promoter: promoter for bacteriophage T7 RNA polymerase
    789..812     +  promoter       Pc promoter (fragment): intI1 (promoter lies within the coding sequence); class 1 integron promoter
    988..1044    +  CDS            GmR (fragment): gentamycin acetyltransferase; aacC1; confers resistance to gentamycin
   1051..1842    +  CDS            SmR: aminoglycoside adenylyltransferase (Murphy, 1985); aadA; confers resistance to spectinomycin and streptomycin
   1935..2523    +  rep_origin     ori: high-copy-number ColE1/pMB1/pBR322/pUC origin of replication
   2706..2798    +  CDS            lacI (fragment): lac repressor; lacI; The lac repressor binds to the lac operator to inhibit transcription in E. coli. This inhibition can be relieved by adding lactose or isopropyl-β-D-thiogalactopyranoside (IPTG).
   2853..2880    -  terminator     rrnB T2 terminator: transcription terminator T2 from the E. coli rrnB gene
   3012..3055    +  terminator     rrnB T1 terminator: Escherichia coli rrnB; transcription terminator T1 from the E. coli rrnB gene
   3102..3138    -  CDS            lacZα (fragment): LacZα fragment of β-galactosidase; lacZ fragment
>Addgene plasmid #23572 | pDONR223-PNCK | addgene full sequence | sequence record 375327 | Addgene NGS Result
CAAATAATGATTTTATTTTGACTGATAGTGACCTGTTCGTTGCAACAAATTGATGAGCAATGCTTTTTTA
TAATGCCAACTTTGTACAAAAAAGTTGGCATGCTGCTGCTGAAGAAACACACGGAGGACATCAGCAGCGT
CTACGAGATCCGCGAGAGGCTCGGCTCGGGGCCCTCCCCGCTCCACTCTCTCTCCCTCCTGCCTCTCCTC
TCTTCCCACTTCCTTCCCACCTCCCACCGCCCCGTCTGCGGCAGGGGTGCCTTCTCCGAGGTGGTGCTGG
CCCAGGAGCGGGGCTCCGCACACCTCGTGGCCCTCAAGTGCATCCCCAAGAAGGCCCTCCGGGGCAAGGA
GGCCCTGGTGGAGAACGAGATCGCAGTGCTCCGTAGGATCAGTCACCCCAACATCGTCGCTCTGGAGGAT
GTCCACGAGAGCCCTTCCCACCTCTACCTGGCCATGGAACTGTGCCCAACTTTCTTGTACAAAGTTGGCA
TTATAAGAAAGCATTGCTTATCAATTTGTTGCAACGAACAGGTCACTATCAGTCAAAATAAAATCATTAT
TTGCCATCCAGCTGATATCCCCTATAGTGAGTCGTATTACATGGTCATAGCTGTTTCCTGGCAGCTCTGG
CCCGTGTCTCAAAATCTCTGATGTTACATTGCACAAGATAAAAATATATCATCATGCCTCCTCTAGACCA
GCCAGGACAGAAATGCCTCGACTTCGCTGCTACCCAAGGTTGCCGGGTGACGCACACCGTGGAAACGGAT
GAAGGCACGAACCCAGTGGACATAAGCCTGTTCGGTTCGTAAGCTGTAATGCAAGTAGCGTATGCGCTCA
CGCAACTGGTCCAGAACCTTGACCGAACGCAGCGGTGGTAACGGCGCAGTGGCGGTTTTCATGGCTTGTT
ATGACTGTTTTTTTGGGGTACAGTCTATGCCTCGGGCATCCAAGCAGCAAGCGCGTTACGCCGTGGGTCG
ATGTTTGATGTTATGGAGCAGCAACGATGTTACGCAGCAGGGCAGTCGCCCTAAAACAAAGTTAAACATT
ATGAGGGAAGCGGTGATCGCCGAAGTATCGACTCAACTATCAGAGGTAGTTGGCGTCATCGAGCGCCATC
TCGAACCGACGTTGCTGGCCGTACATTTGTACGGCTCCGCAGTGGATGGCGGCCTGAAGCCACACAGTGA
TATTGATTTGCTGGTTACGGTGACCGTAAGGCTTGATGAAACAACGCGGCGAGCTTTGATCAACGACCTT
TTGGAAACTTCGGCTTCCCCTGGAGAGAGCGAGATTCTCCGCGCTGTAGAAGTCACCATTGTTGTGCACG
ACGACATCATTCCGTGGCGTTATCCAGCTAAGCGCGAACTGCAATTTGGAGAATGGCAGCGCAATGACAT
TCTTGCAGGTATCTTCGAGCCAGCCACGATCGACATTGATCTGGCTATCTTGCTGACAAAAGCAAGAGAA
CATAGCGTTGCCTTGGTAGGTCCAGCGGCGGAGGAACTCTTTGATCCGGTTCCTGAACAGGATCTATTTG
AGGCGCTAAATGAAACCTTAACGCTATGGAACTCGCCGCCCGACTGGGCTGGCGATGAGCGAAATGTAGT
GCTTACGTTGTCCCGCATTTGGTACAGCGCAGTAACCGGCAAAATCGCGCCGAAGGATGTCGCTGCCGAC
TGGGCAATGGAGCGCCTGCCGGCCCAGTATCAGCCCGTCATACTTGAAGCTAGACAGGCTTATCTTGGAC
AAGAAGAAGATCGCTTGGCCTCGCGCGCAGATCAGTTGGAAGAATTTGTCCACTACGTGAAAGGCGAGAT
CACCAAGGTAGTCGGCAAATAACCCTCGAGCCACCCATGACCAAAATCCCTTAACGTGAGTTACGCGTCG
TTCCACTGAGCGTCAGACCCCGTAGAAAAGATCAAAGGATCTTCTTGAGATCCTTTTTTTCTGCGCGTAA
TCTGCTGCTTGCAAACAAAAAAACCACCGCTACCAGCGGTGGTTTGTTTGCCGGATCAAGAGCTACCAAC
TCTTTTTCCGAAGGTAACTGGCTTCAGCAGAGCGCAGATACCAAATACTGTTCTTCTAGTGTAGCCGTAG
TTAGGCCACCACTTCAAGAACTCTGTAGCACCGCCTACATACCTCGCTCTGCTAATCCTGTTACCAGTGG
CTGCTGCCAGTGGCGATAAGTCGTGTCTTACCGGGTTGGACTCAAGACGATAGTTACCGGATAAGGCGCA
GCGGTCGGGCTGAACGGGGGGTTCGTGCACACAGCCCAGCTTGGAGCGAACGACCTACACCGAACTGAGA
TACCTACAGCGTGAGCTATGAGAAAGCGCCACGCTTCCCGAAGGGAGAAAGGCGGACAGGTATCCGGTAA
GCGGCAGGGTCGGAACAGGAGAGCGCACGAGGGAGCTTCCAGGGGGAAACGCCTGGTATCTTTATAGTCC
TGTCGGGTTTCGCCACCTCTGACTTGAGCGTCGATTTTTGTGATGCTCGTCAGGGGGGCGGAGCCTATGG
AAAAACGCCAGCAACGCGGCCTTTTTACGGTTCCTGGCCTTTTGCTGGCCTTTTGCTCACATGTTCTTTC
CTGCGTTATCCCCTGATTCTGTGGATAACCGTATTACCGCCTTTGAGTGAGCTGATACCGCTCGCCGCAG
CCGAACGACCGAGCGCAGCGAGTCAGTGAGCGAGGAAGCGGAAGAGCGCCCAATACGCAAACCGCCTCTC
CCCGCGCGTTGGCCGATTCATTAATGCAGCTGGCACGACAGGTTTCCCGACTGGAAAGCGGGCAGTGAGC
GCAACGCAATTAATACGCGTACCGCTAGCCAGGAAGAGTTTGTAGAAACGCAAAAAGGCCATCCGTCAGG
ATGGCCTTCTGCTTAGTTTGATGCCTGGCAGTTTATGGCGGGCGTCCTGCCCGCCACCCTCCGGGCCGTT
GCTTCACAACGTTCAAATCCGCTCCCGGCGGATTTGTCCTACTCAGGAGAGCGTTCACCGACAAACAACA
GATAAAACGAAAGGCCCAGTCTTCCGACTGAGCCTTTCGTTTTATTTGATGCCTGGCAGTTCCCTACTCT
CGCGTTAACGCTAGCATGGATGTTTTCCCAGTCACGACGTTGTAAAACGACGGCCAGTCTTAAGCTCGGG
CCC
