>Addgene plasmid #23572 | pDONR223-PNCK | addgene partial sequence | sequence record 29423 | 23572 with M13pUC-fwd
TAATGATTTTATTTTGACTGATAGTGACCTGTTCGTTGCAACAAATTGATGAGCAATGCTTTTTTATAAT
GCCAACTTTGTACAAAAAAGTTGGCATGCTGCTGCTGAAGAAACACACGGAGGACATCAGCAGCGTCTAC
GAGATCCGCGAGAGGCTCGGCTCGGGGCCCTCCCCGCTCCACTCTCTCTCCCTCCTGCCTCTCCTCTCTT
CCCACTTCCTTCCCACCTCCCACCGCCCCGTCTGCGGCAGGGGTGCCTTCTCCGAGGTGGTGCTGGCCCA
GGAGCGGGGCTCCGCACACCTCGTGGCCCTCAAGTGCATCCCCAAGAAGGCCCTCCGGGGCAAGGAGGCC
CTGGTGGAGAACGAGATCGCAGTGCTCCGTAGGATCAGTCACCCCAACATCGTCGCTCTGGAGGATGTCC
ACGAGAGCCCTTCCCACCTCTACCTGGCCATGGAACTGTGCCCAACTTTCTTGTACAAAGTTGGCATTAT
AAGAAAGCATTGCTTATCAATTTGTTGCAACGAACAGGTCACTATCAGTCAAAATAAAATCATTATTTGC
CATCCAGCTGATATCCCCTATAGTGAGTCGTATTACAT
